>Addgene plasmid #86885 | pcDNA3.1 - BirA* (AA141-321) - HA - NIPP1 | addgene full sequence | sequence record 172439 | Addgene NGS Result
GTGTGGAAAGTCCCCAGGCTCCCCAGCAGGCAGAAGTATGCAAAGCATGCATCTCAATTAGTCAGCAACC
AGGTGTGGAAAGTCCCCAGGCTCCCCAGCAGGCAGAAGTATGCAAAGCATGCATCTCAATTAGTCAGCAA
CCATAGTCCCGCCCCTAACTCCGCCCATCCCGCCCCTAACTCCGCCCAGTTCCGCCCATTCTCCGCCCCA
TGGCTGACTAATTTTTTTTATTTATGCAGAGGCCGAGGCCGCCTCTGCCTCTGAGCTATTCCAGAAGTAG
TGAGGAGGCTTTTTTGGAGGCCTAGGCTTTTGCAAAAAGCTCCCGGGAGCTTGTATATCCATTTTCGGAT
CTGATCAAGAGACAGGATGAGGATCGTTTCGCATGATTGAACAAGATGGATTGCACGCAGGTTCTCCGGC
CGCTTGGGTGGAGAGGCTATTCGGCTATGACTGGGCACAACAGACAATCGGCTGCTCTGATGCCGCCGTG
TTCCGGCTGTCAGCGCAGGGGCGCCCGGTTCTTTTTGTCAAGACCGACCTGTCCGGTGCCCTGAATGAAC
TGCAGGACGAGGCAGCGCGGCTATCGTGGCTGGCCACGACGGGCGTTCCTTGCGCAGCTGTGCTCGACGT
TGTCACTGAAGCGGGAAGGGACTGGCTGCTATTGGGCGAAGTGCCGGGGCAGGATCTCCTGTCATCTCAC
CTTGCTCCTGCCGAGAAAGTATCCATCATGGCTGATGCAATGCGGCGGCTGCATACGCTTGATCCGGCTA
CCTGCCCATTCGACCACCAAGCGAAACATCGCATCGAGCGAGCACGTACTCGGATGGAAGCCGGTCTTGT
CGATCAGGATGATCTGGACGAAGAGCATCAGGGGCTCGCGCCAGCCGAACTGTTCGCCAGGCTCAAGGCG
CGCATGCCCGACGGCGAGGATCTCGTCGTGACCCATGGCGATGCCTGCTTGCCGAATATCATGGTGGAAA
ATGGCCGCTTTTCTGGATTCATCGACTGTGGCCGGCTGGGTGTGGCGGACCGCTATCAGGACATAGCGTT
GGCTACCCGTGATATTGCTGAAGAGCTTGGCGGCGAATGGGCTGACCGCTTCCTCGTGCTTTACGGTATC
GCCGCTCCCGATTCGCAGCGCATCGCCTTCTATCGCCTTCTTGACGAGTTCTTCTGAGCGGGACTCTGGG
GTTCGAAATGACCGACCAAGCGACGCCCAACCTGCCATCACGAGATTTCGATTCCACCGCCGCCTTCTAT
GAAAGGTTGGGCTTCGGAATCGTTTTCCGGGACGCCGGCTGGATGATCCTCCAGCGCGGGGATCTCATGC
TGGAGTTCTTCGCCCACCCCAACTTGTTTATTGCAGCTTATAATGGTTACAAATAAAGCAATAGCATCAC
AAATTTCACAAATAAAGCATTTTTTTCACTGCATTCTAGTTGTGGTTTGTCCAAACTCATCAATGTATCT
TATCATGTCTGTATACCGTCGACCTCTAGCTAGAGCTTGGCGTAATCATGGTCATAGCTGTTTCCTGTGT
GAAATTGTTATCCGCTCACAATTCCACACAACATACGAGCCGGAAGCATAAAGTGTAAAGCCTGGGGTGC
CTAATGAGTGAGCTAACTCACATTAATTGCGTTGCGCTCACTGCCCGCTTTCCAGTCGGGAAACCTGTCG
TGCCAGCTGCATTAATGAATCGGCCAACGCGCGGGGAGAGGCGGTTTGCGTATTGGGCGCTCTTCCGCTT
CCTCGCTCACTGACTCGCTGCGCTCGGTCGTTCGGCTGCGGCGAGCGGTATCAGCTCACTCAAAGGCGGT
AATACGGTTATCCACAGAATCAGGGGATAACGCAGGAAAGAACATGTGAGCAAAAGGCCAGCAAAAGGCC
AGGAACCGTAAAAAGGCCGCGTTGCTGGCGTTTTTCCATAGGCTCCGCCCCCCTGACGAGCATCACAAAA
ATCGACGCTCAAGTCAGAGGTGGCGAAACCCGACAGGACTATAAAGATACCAGGCGTTTCCCCCTGGAAG
CTCCCTCGTGCGCTCTCCTGTTCCGACCCTGCCGCTTACCGGATACCTGTCCGCCTTTCTCCCTTCGGGA
AGCGTGGCGCTTTCTCATAGCTCACGCTGTAGGTATCTCAGTTCGGTGTAGGTCGTTCGCTCCAAGCTGG
GCTGTGTGCACGAACCCCCCGTTCAGCCCGACCGCTGCGCCTTATCCGGTAACTATCGTCTTGAGTCCAA
CCCGGTAAGACACGACTTATCGCCACTGGCAGCAGCCACTGGTAACAGGATTAGCAGAGCGAGGTATGTA
GGCGGTGCTACAGAGTTCTTGAAGTGGTGGCCTAACTACGGCTACACTAGAAGAACAGTATTTGGTATCT
GCGCTCTGCTGAAGCCAGTTACCTTCGGAAAAAGAGTTGGTAGCTCTTGATCCGGCAAACAAACCACCGC
TGGTAGCGGTGGTTTTTTTGTTTGCAAGCAGCAGATTACGCGCAGAAAAAAAGGATCTCAAGAAGATCCT
TTGATCTTTTCTACGGGGTCTGACGCTCAGTGGAACGAAAACTCACGTTAAGGGATTTTGGTCATGAGAT
TATCAAAAAGGATCTTCACCTAGATCCTTTTAAATTAAAAATGAAGTTTTAAATCAATCTAAAGTATATA
TGAGTAAACTTGGTCTGACAGTTACCAATGCTTAATCAGTGAGGCACCTATCTCAGCGATCTGTCTATTT
CGTTCATCCATAGTTGCCTGACTCCCCGTCGTGTAGATAACTACGATACGGGAGGGCTTACCATCTGGCC
CCAGTGCTGCAATGATACCGCGAGACCCACGCTCACCGGCTCCAGATTTATCAGCAATAAACCAGCCAGC
CGGAAGGGCCGAGCGCAGAAGTGGTCCTGCAACTTTATCCGCCTCCATCCAGTCTATTAATTGTTGCCGG
GAAGCTAGAGTAAGTAGTTCGCCAGTTAATAGTTTGCGCAACGTTGTTGCCATTGCTACAGGCATCGTGG
TGTCACGCTCGTCGTTTGGTATGGCTTCATTCAGCTCCGGTTCCCAACGATCAAGGCGAGTTACATGATC
CCCCATGTTGTGCAAAAAAGCGGTTAGCTCCTTCGGTCCTCCGATCGTTGTCAGAAGTAAGTTGGCCGCA
GTGTTATCACTCATGGTTATGGCAGCACTGCATAATTCTCTTACTGTCATGCCATCCGTAAGATGCTTTT
CTGTGACTGGTGAGTACTCAACCAAGTCATTCTGAGAATAGTGTATGCGGCGACCGAGTTGCTCTTGCCC
GGCGTCAATACGGGATAATACCGCGCCACATAGCAGAACTTTAAAAGTGCTCATCATTGGAAAACGTTCT
TCGGGGCGAAAACTCTCAAGGATCTTACCGCTGTTGAGATCCAGTTCGATGTAACCCACTCGTGCACCCA
ACTGATCTTCAGCATCTTTTACTTTCACCAGCGTTTCTGGGTGAGCAAAAACAGGAAGGCAAAATGCCGC
AAAAAAGGGAATAAGGGCGACACGGAAATGTTGAATACTCATACTCTTCCTTTTTCAATATTATTGAAGC
ATTTATCAGGGTTATTGTCTCATGAGCGGATACATATTTGAATGTATTTAGAAAAATAAACAAATAGGGG
TTCCGCGCACATTTCCCCGAAAAGTGCCACCTGACGTCGACGGATCGGGAGATCTCCCGATCCCCTATGG
TGCACTCTCAGTACAATCTGCTCTGATGCCGCATAGTTAAGCCAGTATCTGCTCCCTGCTTGTGTGTTGG
AGGTCGCTGAGTAGTGCGCGAGCAAAATTTAAGCTACAACAAGGCAAGGCTTGACCGACAATTGCATGAA
GAATCTGCTTAGGGTTAGGCGTTTTGCGCTGCTTCGCGATGTACGGGCCAGATATACGCGTTGACATTGA
TTATTGACTAGTTATTAATAGTAATCAATTACGGGGTCATTAGTTCATAGCCCATATATGGAGTTCCGCG
TTACATAACTTACGGTAAATGGCCCGCCTGGCTGACCGCCCAACGACCCCCGCCCATTGACGTCAATAAT
GACGTATGTTCCCATAGTAACGCCAATAGGGACTTTCCATTGACGTCAATGGGTGGAGTATTTACGGTAA
ACTGCCCACTTGGCAGTACATCAAGTGTATCATATGCCAAGTACGCCCCCTATTGACGTCAATGACGGTA
AATGGCCCGCCTGGCATTATGCCCAGTACATGACCTTATGGGACTTTCCTACTTGGCAGTACATCTACGT
ATTAGTCATCGCTATTACCATGGTGATGCGGTTTTGGCAGTACATCAATGGGCGTGGATAGCGGTTTGAC
TCACGGGGATTTCCAAGTCTCCACCCCATTGACGTCAATGGGAGTTTGTTTTGGCACCAAAATCAACGGG
ACTTTCCAAAATGTCGTAACAACTCCGCCCCATTGACGCAAATGGGCGGTAGGCGTGTACGGTGGGAGGT
CTATATAAGCAGAGCTCTCTGGCTAACTAGAGAACCCACTGCTTACTGGCTTATCGAAATTAATACGACT
CACTATAGGGAGACCCAAGCTGGCTAGCGCTTAATGCAGGGACCTGCTGCTGCCATCGGACTGAGTCTGG
TGATCGGAATCGTGATGGCCGAGGTGCTGAGAAAGCTGGGAGCCGACAAGGTGAGAGTGAAGTGGCCTAA
TGACCTGTACCTCCAGGACCGCAAGCTGGCTGGCATCCTGGTGGAGCTGACAGGCAAGACAGGCGATGCC
GCTCAGATCGTGATCGGAGCCGGAATCAACATGGCCATGAGAAGAGTGGAGGAGAGCGTGGTGAACCAGG
GCTGGATCACCCTGCAGGAGGCTGGCATCAACCTGGACCGGAACACCCTGGCCGCCATGCTGATCAGAGA
GCTGAGAGCCGCTCTGGAGCTGTTCGAGCAGGAGGGACTGGCTCCTTACCTGAGCAGATGGGAGAAGCTG
GACAACTTCATCAACAGACCTGTGAAGCTGATCATCGGCGACAAGGAAATCTTCGGCATCTCCAGAGGAA
TCGACAAGCAGGGAGCTCTGCTGCTGGAGCAGGACGGAATCATCAAGCCCTGGATGGGCGGAGAAATCTC
CCTGAGAAGCGCAGAGAAGGCTTACCCTTACGATGTACCGGATTACGCAAGCTTGATGGCGGCAGCCGCG
AACTCCGGCTCCAGCCTCCCGCTGTTCGACTGCCCGACCTGGGCAGGTAAACCCCCTCCTGGTTTACATC
TGGATGTAGTCAAAGGAGACAAGCTAATTGAGAAACTGATTATCGATGAGAAGAAGTATTACTTATTTGG
GCGAAACCCTGATTTGTGCGACTTCACAATTGACCACCAGTCTTGCTCTCGGGTCCATGCTGCCTTGGTC
TACCACAAGCATCTGAAGAGAGTTTTCCTTATAGATCTCAACAGTACACACGGCACTTTCTTGGGTCACA
TTCGGTTGGAGCCTCACAAGCCTCAGCAAATTCCCATCGACTCCACGGTCTCATTTGGTGCATCCACACG
GGCATACACTCTCCGTGAGAAGCCTCAGACATTGCCATCAGCTGTGAAAGGAGATGAGAAGATGGGTGGA
GAGGATGATGAACTCAAGGGCTTACTGGGGCTTCCCGAGGAGGAGACAGAACTTGATAACCTGACAGAAT
TCAACACTGCCCACAACAAGCGGATTTCCACTCTCACCATTGAGGAGGGGAATCTGGACATTCAGAGACC
AAAGAGGAAGAGGAAGAACTCACGGGTGACCTTTAGTGAGGATGATGAGATCATCAACCCAGAGGATATG
GATCCCTCGGTTGGTCGCTTTCGGAACATGGTGCAGACTGCAGTGGTCCCAGTCAAGAAGAAGCGGGTGG
AGGGCCCTGGCTCCCTGGTCCTGGAGGAATCCGGGAGCAGGCGCATGCAGAACTTTGCCTTCAGTGGAGG
ACTCTACGGGGGCCTGCCCCCCACGCACAGTGAAGCTGGCTCCCAGCCACACGGCATCCATGGGACAGCA
CTCATTGGTGGCTTGCCCATGCCATACCCGAACCTTGCTCCTGATGTGGACTTGACCCCTGTTGTGCCAT
CAGCAGTGAACATGAACCCTGCACCAAACCCTGCCGTCTATAACCCCGAAGCTGTCAACGAACCCAAGAA
GAAGAAATACGCAAAAGAGGCGTGGCCGGGCAAGAAGCCCACACCTTCCTTACTGATTTGAAAGCTTAGG
CGGCCTTAAGTTTAAACCGCTGATCAGCCTCGACTGTGCCTTCTAGTTGCCAGCCATCTGTTGTTTGCCC
CTCCCCCGTGCCTTCCTTGACCCTGGAAGGTGCCACTCCCACTGTCCTTTCCTAATAAAATGAGGAAATT
GCATCGCATTGTCTGAGTAGGTGTCATTCTATTCTGGGGGGTGGGGTGGGGCAGGACAGCAAGGGGGAGG
ATTGGGAAGACAATAGCAGGCATGCTGGGGATGCGGTGGGCTCTATGGCTTCTGAGGCGGAAAGAACCAG
CTGGGGCTCTAGGGGGTATCCCC
[124 nt withheld, positions 6534-6657]
C
[91 nt withheld, positions 6659-6749]
A
[49 nt withheld, positions 6751-6799]
CCTTTGACGTTGGAGTCCACGTTCTTT
[37 nt withheld, positions 6827-6863]
ACCCTATCTCGGTCTATTCTTTTGATTTATAAGGGATTTTGCCGATTTCGGCCTATTGGTTAAAAAATGA
GCTGATTTAACAAAAATTTAACGCGAATTAATTCTGTGGAATGTGTGTCAGTTAGG
Features (pLannotate 1.2.2; 21 found; start..end, strand, type, name):
    383..1174    +  CDS            neo: KKA2_KLEPN - Also known as kan, nptII. Experimental evidence at protein level: Swiss-Prot protein existence level 1. Resistance to kanamycin, neomycin, paromomycin, ribostamycin, butirosin and gentamicin B. From Klebsiella pneumoniae.
   1198..1356    +  CDS            ble (fragment): BLE_KLEPN - Experimental evidence at protein level: Swiss-Prot protein existence level 1. Binding protein with a strong affinity to the bleomycin family of antibiotics. Binds to CL990; an antimitotic-antibiotic compound. From Klebsiella pneumoniae.
   1351..1472    +  polyA_signal   SV40 poly(A) signal: SV40 polyadenylation signal
   1545..1561    -  protein_bind   lac operator: The lac repressor binds to the lac operator to inhibit transcription in E. coli. This inhibition can be relieved by adding lactose or isopropyl-β-D-thiogalactopyranoside (IPTG). lac repressor encoded by lacI
   1569..1599    -  promoter       lac promoter: promoter for the E. coli lac operon
   1614..1635    -  protein_bind   CAP binding site: CAP binding activates transcription in the presence of cAMP. E. coli catabolite activator protein
   1648..1740    -  CDS            lacI (fragment): lac repressor; lacI; The lac repressor binds to the lac operator to inhibit transcription in E. coli. This inhibition can be relieved by adding lactose or isopropyl-β-D-thiogalactopyranoside (IPTG).
   1923..2511    -  rep_origin     ori: high-copy-number ColE1/pMB1/pBR322/pUC origin of replication
   2682..3542    -  CDS            AmpR: β-lactamase; bla; confers resistance to ampicillin, carbenicillin, and related antibiotics
   3543..3647    -  promoter       AmpR promoter: bla
   3706..3758    -  misc_feature   bom (fragment): basis of mobility region from pBR322
   3913..4292    +  enhancer       CMV enhancer: human cytomegalovirus immediate early enhancer
   4293..4496    +  promoter       CMV promoter: human cytomegalovirus (CMV) immediate early promoter
   4492..4525    +  LTR            5' LTR (truncated) (fragment): truncated 5' long terminal repeat (LTR) from HIV-1
   4541..4559    +  promoter       T7 promoter: promoter for bacteriophage T7 RNA polymerase
   4586..5129    +  CDS            BirA(R118G) (fragment): promiscuous R118G mutant of the E. coli biotin protein ligase (Cronan, 2005) also known as BirA* or BioID
   5166..6218    +  CDS            PPP1R8: PP1R8_BOVIN - Also known as NIPP1. Experimental evidence at protein level: Swiss-Prot protein existence level 1. Inhibitor subunit of the major nuclear protein phosphatase-1 (PP-1). It has RNA-binding activity but does not cleave RNA and may target PP-1 to RNA-associated substrates. May also be involved in pre- mRNA splicing. Binds DNA and might act as a transcriptional repressor. Seems to be required for cell proliferation. From Bos taurus (Bovine).
   6264..6488    +  polyA_signal   bGH poly(A) signal: bovine growth hormone polyadenylation signal
   6492..6513    +  promoter       SV40 promoter (fragment): SV40 enhancer and early promoter
   6534..6962    +  rep_origin     f1 ori (sequence partly withheld): f1 bacteriophage origin of replication; arrow indicates direction of (+) strand synthesis
   6976..316     +  promoter       SV40 promoter (across the origin): SV40 enhancer and early promoter
