[The description below was written by a language model from this plasmid's Addgene catalogue record and pLannotate feature annotations shown in this document.]
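Description:
pcDNA3.1 - BirA* (AA141-321) - HA - NIPP1 is a mammalian expression plasmid on the pcDNA3.1 backbone that encodes the C-terminal half of a split-BioID pair. It is propagated in E. coli at high copy from a ColE1/pUC-type origin under ampicillin selection (AmpR with its bla promoter), and it also carries an f1 origin. For selecting transfected mammalian cells, an SV40 early promoter drives the neomycin phosphotransferase gene, which confers G418 resistance and is terminated by an SV40 poly(A) signal. The catalogue lists the vector at about 6.8 kb, while the sequenced record is 6,989 nt. The listed "insert size" simply repeats the whole-vector figure rather than describing the insert.

The expression cassette uses the CMV immediate-early enhancer and promoter, followed by a T7 promoter, and ends with the bGH polyadenylation signal. The open reading frame begins with a fragment of BirA, the E. coli biotin ligase used in its promiscuous form as BirA* or BioID. This fragment corresponds to residues 141-321. According to the construct name it is joined through an HA epitope tag to NIPP1 (PPP1R8), a nuclear regulatory subunit of protein phosphatase-1. The HA tag is not annotated separately, but a short gap between the two coding features is consistent with it. The annotation matches the NIPP1 sequence to the bovine protein, and the catalogue lists both human and bovine as species.

In split-BioID, neither BirA* half is expected to be active alone. When this fusion is co-expressed with a partner protein carrying the complementary N-terminal fragment, interaction of the two proteins reconstitutes ligase activity, so nearby proteins are biotinylated only in the context of that specific dimer. This allows proximity labelling of dimerization-dependent interactors.
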