Addgene plasmid #86885: pcDNA3.1 - BirA* (AA141-321) - HA - NIPP1
Purpose: C-terminal part of the split-BioID
Depositing lab: Mathieu Bollen. Publication: Split-BioID: a proximity-biotinylation assay for dimerization-dependent protein interactions. Munter S, Gornemann J, Derua R, Lesage B, Qian J, Heroes E, Waelkens E, Eynde AV, Beullens M, Bollen M. FEBS Lett. 2016 Dec 29. doi: 10.1002/1873-3468.12548. PubMed 28032891.
Backbone
  Vector backbone: pcDNA3.1
  Total vector size (bp): 6800
  Vector type: Mammalian Expression
  Selectable markers: Neomycin (select with G418)
Growth in bacteria
  Bacterial resistance: Ampicillin, 100 μg/mL
  Growth temperature: 37°C
  Growth strain: DH5alpha
  Copy number: High Copy
Gene/Insert
  Gene/Insert name: BirA* (AA141-321)- HA- NIPP1]
  Species: H. sapiens (human), B. taurus (bovine)
  Insert size (bp): 6800
  Mutation: BirA Amino Acids 141-321
  Tag / fusion protein: HA tag
Terms and licenses: Academic/Nonprofit Terms; Industry Terms: Not Available to Industry
How to cite: pcDNA3.1 - BirA* (AA141-321) - HA - NIPP1 was a gift from Mathieu Bollen (Addgene plasmid # 86885 ; http://n2t.net/addgene:86885 ; RRID:Addgene_86885)
